>Addgene plasmid #233312 | DEXsynth:ccdb-eGFP + mcherry | addgene full sequence | sequence record 462179 | Addgene NGS Result
AGCAAGACGTAGCCCAGCGCGTCGGCCGCCATGCCGGCGATAATGGCCTGCTTCTCGCCGAAACGTTTGG
TGGCGGGACCAGTGACGAAGGCTTGAGCGAGGGCGTGCAAGATTCCGAATACCGCAAGCGACAGGCCGAT
CATCGTCGCGCTCCAGCGAAAGCGGTCCTCGCCGAAAATGACCCAGAGCGCTGCCGGCACCTGTCCTACG
AGTTGCATGATAAAGAAGACAGTCATAAGTGCGGCGACGATAGTCATGCCCCGCGCCCACCGGAAGGAGC
TGACTGGGTTGAAGGCTCTCAAGGGCATCGGTCGACGCTCTCCCTTATGCGACTCCTGCATTAGGAAGCA
GCCCAGTAGTAGGTTGAGGCCGTTGAGCACCGCCGCCGCAAGGAATGGTGCATGCAAGGAGATGGCGCCC
AACAGTCCCCCGGCCACGGGGCCTGCCACCATACCCACGCCGAAACAAGCGCTCATGAGCCCGAAGTGGC
GAGCCCGATCTTCCCCATCGGTGATGTCGGCGATATAGGCGCCAGCAACCGCACCTGTGGCGCCGGTGAT
GCCGGCCACGATGCGTCCGGCGTAGAGGATCCACAGGACGGGTGTGGTCGCCATGATCGCGTAGTCGATA
GTGGCTCCAAGTAGCGAAGCGAGCAGGACTGGGCGGCGGCCAAAGCGGTCGGACAGTGCTCCGAGAACGG
GTGCGCATAGAAATTGCATCAACGCATATAGCGCTAGCAGCACGCCATAGTGACTGGCGATGCTGTCGGA
ATGGACGATATCCCGCAAGAGGCCCGGCAGTACCGGCATAACCAAGCCTATGCCTACAGCATCCAGGGTG
ACGGTGCCGAGGATGACGATGAGCGCATTGTTAGATTTCATACACGGTGCCTGACTGCGTTAGCAATTTA
ACTGTGATAAACTACCGCATTAAAGCTTATCGATGATAAGCTGTCAAACATGAGAATTCTTGAAAATATT
GCGCTGCCATTTTTGGGGTGAGGCCGTTCGCGGCCGAGGGGCGCAGCCCCTGGGGGGATGGGAGCTCGGT
GCCTTGATGTGGGCGCCGGCGGTCGAGTGGCGACGGCGCGGCTTGTCCGCGCCCTGGTAGATTGCCTGGC
CGTAGGCCAGCCATTTTTGAGCGGCCAGCGGCCGCGATAGGCCGACGCGAAGCGGCGGGGCGTAGGGAGC
GCAGCGACCGAAGGGTAGGCGCTTTTTGCAGCTCTTCGGCTGTGCGCTGGCCAGACAGTTATGCACAGGC
CAGGCGGGTTTTAAGAGTTTTAATAAGTTTTAAAGAGTTTTAGGCGGAAAAATCGCCTTTTTTCTCTTTT
ATATCAGTCACTTACATGTGTGACCGGTTCCCAATGTACGGCTTTGGGTTCCCAATGTACGGGTTCCGGT
TCCCAATGTACGGCTTTGGGTTCCCAATGTACGTGCTATCCACAGGAAAGAAGCTTTTTCGACCTTTTTC
CCCTGCTAGGGCAATTTGCCCTAGCATCTGCTCCGTACATTAGGAACCGGCGGATGCTTCGCCCTCGATC
AGGTTGCGGTAGCGCATGACTAGGATCGGGCCAGCCTGCCCCGCCTCCTCCTTCAAATCGTACTCCGGCA
GGTCATTTGACCCGATCAGCTTGCGCACGGTGAAACAGAACTTCTTGAACTCTCCGGCGCTGCCACTGCG
TTCGTAGATCGTCTTGAACAACCATCTGGCTTCTGCCTTGCCTGCGGCGCGGCGTGCCAGGCGGTAGAGA
AAACGGCCGATGCCGGGATCGATCAAAAAGTAATCGGGGTGAACCGTCAGCACGTCCGGGTTCTTGCCTT
CTGTGATCTCGCGGTACATCCAATCAGCTAGCTCGATCTCGATGTACTCCGGCCGCCCGGTTTCGCTCTT
TACGATCTTGTAGCGGCTAATCAAGGCTTCACCCTCGGATACCGTCACCAGGCGGCCGTTCTTGGCCTTC
TTCGTACGCTGCATGGCAACGTGCGTGGTGTTTAACCGAATGCAGGTTTCTACCAGGTCGTCTTTCTGCT
TTCCGCCATCGGCTCGCCGGCAGAACTTGAGTACGTCCGCAACGTGTGGACGGAACACGCGGCCGGGCTT
GTCTCCCTTCCCTTCCCGGTATCGGTTCATGGATTCGGTTAGATGGGAAACCGCCATCAGTACCAGGTCG
TAATCCCACACACTGGCCATGCCGGCCGGCCCTGCGGAAACCTCTACGTGCCCGTCTGGAAGCTCGTAGC
GGATCACCTCGCCAGCTCGTCGGTCACGCTTCGACAGACGGAAAACGGCCACGTCCATGATGCTGCGACT
ATCGCGGGTGCCCACGTCATAGAGCATCGGAACGAAAAAATCTGGTTGCTCGTCGCCCTTGGGCGGCTTC
CTAATCGACGACGCACCGGCTGCCGGCGGTTGCCGGGATTCTTTGCGGATTCGATCAGCGGCCGCTTGCC
ACGATTCACCGGGGCGTGCTTCTGCCTCGATGCGTTGCCGCTGGGCGGCCTGCGCGGCCTTCAACTTCTC
CACCAGGTCATCACCCAGCGCCGCGCCGATTTGTACCGGGCCGGATGGTTTGCGACCGCTCACGCCGATT
CCTCGGGCTTGGGGGTTCCAGTGCCATTGCAGGGCCGGCAGACAACCCAGCCGCTTACGCCTGGCCAACC
GCCCGTTCCTCCACACATGGGGCATTCCACGGCGTCGGTGCCTGGTTGTTCTTGATTTTCCATGCCGCCT
CCTTTAGCCGCTAAAATTCATCTACTCATTTATTCATTTGCTCATTTACTCTGGTAGCTGCGCGATGTAT
TCAGATAGCAGCTCGGTAATGGTCTTGCCTTGGCGTACCGCGTACATCTTCAGCTTGGTGTGATCCTCCG
CCGGCAACTGAAAGTTGACCCGCTTCATGGCTGGCGTGTCTGCCAGGCTGGCCAACGTTGCAGCCTTGCT
GCTGCGTGCGCTCGGACGGCCGGCACTTAGCGTGTTTGTGCTTTTGCTCATTTTCTCTTTACCTCATTAA
CTCAAATGAGTTTTGATTTAATTTCAGCGGCCAGCGCCTGGACCTCGCGGGCAGCGTCGCCCTCGGGTTC
TGATTCAAGAACGGTTGTGCCGGCGGCGGCAGTGCCTGGGTAGCTCACGCGCTGCGTGATACGGGACTCA
AGAATGGGCAGCTCGTACCCGGCCAGCGCCTCGGCAACCTCACCGCCGATGCGCGTGCCTTTGATCGCCC
GCGACACGACAAAGGCCGCTTGTAGCCTTCCATCCGTGACCTCAATGCGCTGCTTAACCAGCTCCACCAG
GTCGGCGGTGGCCCATATGTCGTAAGGGCTTGGCTGCACCGGAATCAGCACGAAGTCGGCTGCCTTGATC
GCGGACACAGCCAAGTCCGCCGCCTGGGGCGCTCCGTCGATCACTACGAAGTCGCGCCGGCCGATGGCCT
TCACGTCGCGGTCAATCGTCGGGCGGTCGATGCCGACAACGGTTAGCGGTTGATCTTCCCGCACGGCCGC
CCAATCGCGGGCACTGCCCTGGGGATCGGAATCGACTAACAGAACATCGGCCCCGGCGAGTTGCAGGGCG
CGGGCTAGATGGGTTGCGATGGTCGTCTTGCCTGACCCGCCTTTCTGGTTAAGTACAGCGATAACCTTCA
TGCGTTCCCCTTGCGTATTTGTTTATTTACTCATCGCATCATATACGCAGCGACCGCATGACGCAAGCTG
TTTTACTCAAATACACATCACCTTTTTAGACGGCGGCGCTCGGTTTCTTCAGCGGCCAAGCTGGCCGGCC
AGGCCGCCAGCTTGGCATCAGACAAACCGGCCAGGATTTCATGCAGCCGCACGGCTGATGGGCTGCCTGT
ATCGAGTGGTGATTTTGTGCCGAGCTGCCGGTCGGGGAGCTGTTGGCTGGCTGGTGGCAGGATATATTGT
GGTGTAAACAAATTGACGCTTAGACAACTTAATAACACATTGCGGACGTTTTTAATGTACTGGGGTGGAT
GCAGTGGGCCCCACTCTGTGGAAGACAATGCCTCCGGAGTAACAGATAAAGCGAAGCTTGAAGGTGCATG
TGACTCCGTCAAGATTACGAAACCGCCAACTACCACGCAAATTGCAATTCTCAATTTCCTAGAAGGACTC
TCCGAAAATGCATCCAATACCAAATATTACCCGTGTCATAGGCACCAAGTGACACCATACATGAACACGC
GTCACAATATGACTGGAGAAGGGTTCCACACCTTATGCTATAAAACGCCCCACACCCCTCCTCCTTCCTT
CGCAGTTCAATTCCAATATATTCCATTCTCTCTGTGTATTTCCCTACCTCTCCCTTCAAGGTTAGTCGAT
TTCTTCTGTTTTTCTTCTTCGTTCTTTCCATGAATTGTGTATGTTCTTTGATCAATACGATGTTGATTTG
ATTGTGTTTTGTTTGGTTTCATCGATCTTCAATTTTCATAATCAGATTCAGCTTTTATTATCTTTACAAC
AACGTCCTTAATTTGATGATTCTTTAATCGTAGATTTGCTCTAATTAGAGCTTTTTCATGTCAGATCCCT
TTACAACAAGCCTTAATTGTTGATTCATTAATCGTAGATTAGGGCTTTTTTCATTGATTACTTCAGATCC
GTTAAACGTAACCATAGATCAGGGCTTTTTCATGAATTACTTCAGATCCGTTAAACAACAGCCTTATTTT
TTATACTTCTGTGGTTTTTCAAGAAATTGTTCAGATCCGTTGACAAAAAGCCTTATTCGTTGATTCTATA
TCGTTTTTCGAGAGATATTGCTCAGATCTGTTAGCAACTGCCTTGTTTGTTGATTCTATTGCCGTGGATT
AGGGTTTTTTTTCACGAGATTGCTTCAGATCCGTACTTAAGATTACGTAATGGATTTTGATTCTGATTTA
TCTGTGATTGTTGACTCGACAGCGGCCGCACCGGCGCGCCATGGCAGATCCAATGAAGCTACTGTCTTCT
ATCGAACAAGCATGCGATATTTGCCGACTTAAAAAGCTCAAGTGCTCCAAAGAAAAACCGAAGTGCGCCA
AGTGTCTGAAGAACAACTGGGAGTGTCGCTACTCTCCCAAAACCAAAAGATCTCCGCTGACTAGGGCACA
TCTGACAGAAGTGGAATCAAGGCTAGAAAGACTGGAACAGCTATTTCTACTGATTTTTCCAAGGTCGAGC
GCCCCCCCGACCGATGTCAGCCTGGGGGACGAGCTCCACTTAGACGGCGAGGACGTGGCGATGGCGCATG
CCGACGCGCTAGACGATTTCGATCTGGACATGTTGGGGGACGGGGATTCCCCGGGTCCGGGATTTACCCC
CCACGACTCCGCCCCCTACGGCGCTCTGGATATGGCCGACTTCGAGTTTGAGCAGATGTTTACCGATGCC
CTTGGAATTGACGAGTACGGTGGGGATCCAATTCAGCAAGCCACTGCAGGAGTCTCACAAGACACTTCGG
AAAATCCTAACAAAACAATAGTTCCTGCTGCATTACCACAGCTCACCCCTACCTTGGTGTCACTGCTGGA
GGTGATTGAACCCGAGGTGTTGTATGCAGGATATGATAGCTCTGTTCCAGATTCAGCATGGAGAATTATG
ACCACACTCAACATGTTAGGTGGGCGTCAAGTGATTGCAGCAGTGAAATGGGCAAAGGCGATACCAGGCT
TCAGAAACTTACACCTGGATGACCAAATGACCCTGCTACAGTACTCATGGATGTTTCTCATGGCATTTGC
CCTGGGTTGGAGATCATACAGACAATCAAGTGGAAACCTGCTCTGCTTTGCTCCTGATCTGATTATTAAT
GAGCAGAGAATGTCTCTACCCTGCATGTATGACCAATGTAAACACATGCTGTTTGTCTCCTCTGAATTAC
AAAGATTGCAGGTATCCTATGAAGAGTATCTCTGTATGAAAACCTTACTGCTTCTCTCCTCAGTTCCTAA
GGAAGGTCTGAAGAGCCAAGAGTTATTTGATGAGATTCGAATGACTTATATCAAAGAGCTAGGAAAAGCC
ATCGTCAAAAGGGAAGGGAACTCCAGTCAGAACTGGCAACGGTTTTACCAACTGACAAAGCTTCTGGACT
CCATGCATGAGGTGGTTGAGAATCTCCTTACCTACTGCTTCCAGACATTTTTGGATAAGACCATGAGTAT
TGAATTCCCAGAGATGTTAGCTGAAATCATCACTAATCAGATACCAAAATATTCAAATGGAAATATCAAA
AAGCTTCTGTTTCATCAAAAATGACTCGACCTAACTGAGTAAGCTAGCTTGTTCGAGTATTATGGCATTG
GGAAAACTGTTTTTCTTGTACCATTTGTTGTGCTTGTAATTTACTGTGTTTTTTATTCGGTTTTCGCTAT
CGAACTGTGAAATGGAAATGGATGGAGAAGAGTTAATGAATGATATGGTCCTTTTGTTCATTCTCAAATT
AATATTATTTGTTTTTTCTCTTATTTGTTGTGTGTTGAATTTGAAATTATAAGAGATATGCAAACATTTT
GTTTTGAGTAAAAATGTGTCAAATCGTGGCCTCTAATGACCGAAGTTAATATGAGGAGTAAAACACTAGA
TCCCCAAACAAGCTTGAAACTGAAGGCGGGAAACGACAATCTGATCATGAGCGGAGAATTAAGGGAGTCA
CGTTATGACCCCCGCCGATGACGCGGGACAAGCCGTTTTACGTTTGGAACTGACATATGAAAATATTTTT
TAATGCATTTTATGACTTGCCAATTGATTGACAACATGCATCAATCCGCGGTTATGACTCTCTTAAGAGA
GTCATGAATTCGAGCGGGAATTGATCCCCCCTCGACAGCTTGCATGCCGGTCGACTCTAGAGGATCCGGG
TGACAGCCCTCCGACGGGTGACAGCCCTCCGACGGGTGACAGCCCTCCGAATTCTAGAGGATCCGGGTGA
CAGCCCTCCGACGGGTGACAGCCCTCCGACGGGTGACAGCCCTCCGAATTCGAGCTCAGTACCCGGGGAT
CTGTCGACCTCGATCGAGATCTTCGCAAGACCCTTCCTCTATATAAGGAAGTTCATTTCATTTGGAGAGG
ACACGCTGAAGCTAGTCGACTCTAGCCTCGAATCCTTAGGTACCACAAGTTTGTACAAAAAAGCTGAACG
AGAAACGTAAAATGATATAAATATCAATATATTAAATTAGATTTTGCATAAAAAACAGACTACATAATAC
TGTAAAACACAACATATCCAGTCACTATGGCGGCCGCATTAGGCACCCCAGGCTTTACACTTTATGCTTC
CGGCTCGTATAATGTGTGGATTTTGAGTTAGGATCCGTCGAGATTTTCAGGAGCTAAGGAAGCTAAAATG
GAGAAAAAAATCACTGGATATACCACCGTTGATATATCCCAATGGCATCGTAAAGAACATTTTGAGGCAT
TTCAGTCAGTTGCTCAATGTACCTATAACCAGACCGTTCAGCTGGATATTACGGCCTTTTTAAAGACCGT
AAAGAAAAATAAGCACAAGTTTTATCCGGCCTTTATTCACATTCTTGCCCGCCTGATGAATGCTCATCCG
GAATTCCGTATGGCAATGAAAGACGGTGAGCTGGTGATATGGGATAGTGTTCACCCTTGTTACACCGTTT
TCCATGAGCAAACTGAAACGTTTTCATCGCTCTGGAGTGAATACCACGACGATTTCCGGCAGTTTCTACA
CATATATTCGCAAGATGTGGCGTGTTACGGTGAAAACCTGGCCTATTTCCCTAAAGGGTTTATTGAGAAT
ATGTTTTTCGTCTCAGCCAATCCCTGGGTGAGTTTCACCAGTTTTGATTTAAACGTGGCCAATATGGACA
ACTTCTTCGCCCCCGTTTTCACCATGGGCAAATATTATACGCAAGGCGACAAGGTGCTGATGCCGCTGGC
GATTCAGGTTCATCATGCCGTTTGTGATGGCTTCCATGTCGGCAGAATGCTTAATGAATTACAACAGTAC
TGCGATGAGTGGCAGGGCGGGGCGTAAACGCGTGGATCCGGCTTACTAAAAGCCAGATAACAGTATGCGT
ATTTGCGCGCTGATTTTTGCGGTATAAGAATATATACTGATATGTATACCCGAAGTATGTCAAAAAGAGG
TATGCTATGAAGCAGCGTATTACAGTGACAGTTGACAGCGACAGCTATCAGTTGCTCAAGGCATATATGA
TGTCAATATCTCCGGTCTGGTAAGCACAACCATGCAGAATGAAGCCCGTCGTCTGCGTGCCGAACGCTGG
AAAGCGGAAAATCAGGAAGGGATGGCTGAGGTCGCCCGGTTTATTGAAATGAACGGCTCTTTTGCTGACG
AGAACAGGGGCTGGTGAAATGCAGTTTAAGGTTTACACCTATAAAAGAGAGAGCCGTTATCGTCTGTTTG
TGGATGTACAGAGTGATATTATTGACACGCCCGGGCGACGGATGGTGATCCCCCTGGCCAGTGCACGTCT
GCTGTCAGATAAAGTCTCCCGTGAACTTTACCCGGTGGTGCATATCGGGGATGAAAGCTGGCGCATGATG
ACCACCGATATGGCCAGTGTGCCGGTCTCCGTTATCGGGGAAGAAGTGGCTGATCTCAGCCACCGCGAAA
ATGACATCAAAAACGCCATTAACCTGATGTTCTGGGGAATATAAATGTCAGGCTCCCTTATACACAGCCA
GTCTGCAGGTCGACCATAGTGACTGGATATGTTGTGTTTTACAGTATTATGTAGTCTGTTTTTTATGCAA
AATCTAATTTAATATATTGATATTTATATCATTTTACGTTTCTCGTTCAGCTTTCTTGTACAAAGTGGTG
ATATCAATGGTGAGCAAGGGCGAGGAGCTGTTCACCGGGGTGGTGCCCATCCTGGTCGAGCTGGACGGCG
ACGTAAACGGCCACAAGTTCAGCGTGTCCGGCGAGGGCGAGGGCGATGCCACCTACGGCAAGCTGACCCT
GAAGTTCATCTGCACCACCGGCAAGCTGCCCGTGCCCTGGCCCACCCTCGTGACCACCCTGACCTACGGC
GTGCAGTGCTTCAGCCGCTACCCCGACCACATGAAGCAGCACGACTTCTTCAAGTCCGCCATGCCCGAAG
GCTACGTCCAGGAGCGCACCATCTTCTTCAAGGACGACGGCAACTACAAGACCCGCGCCGAGGTGAAGTT
CGAGGGCGACACCCTGGTGAACCGCATCGAGCTGAAGGGCATCGACTTCAAGGAGGACGGCAACATCCTG
GGGCACAAGCTGGAGTACAACTACAACAGCCACAACGTCTATATCATGGCCGACAAGCAGAAGAACGGCA
TCAAGGTGAACTTCAAGATCCGCCACAACATCGAGGACGGCAGCGTGCAGCTCGCCGACCACTACCAGCA
GAACACCCCCATCGGCGACGGCCCCGTGCTGCTGCCCGACAACCACTACCTGAGCACCCAGTCCGCCCTG
AGCAAAGACCCCAACGAGAAGCGCGATCACATGGTCCTGCTGGAGTTCGTGACCGCCGCCGGGATCACTC
TCGGCATGGACGAGCTGTACAAGTAACCTAGGTTCGGTTCGAGTATTATGGCATTGGGAAAACTGTTTTT
CTTGTACCATTTGTTGTGCTTGTAATTTACTGTGTTTTTTATTCGGTTTTCGCTATCGAACTGTGAAATG
GAAATGGATGGAGAAGAGTTAATGAATGATATGGTCCTTTTGTTCATTCTCAAATTAATATTATTTGTTT
TTTCTCTTATTTGTTGTGTGTTGAATTTGAAATTATAAGAGATATGCAAACATTTTGTTTTGAGTAAAAA
TGTGTCAAATCAAGGTTCCAGAAGGTAATTATCCAAGATGTAGCATCAAGAATCCAATGTTTACGGGAAA
AACTATGGAAGTATTATGTGAGCTCAGCAAGAAGCAGATCAATATGCGGCACATATGCAACCTATGTTCA
AAAATGAAGAATGTACAGATACAAGATCCTATACTGCCAGAATACGAAGAAGAATACGTAGAAATTGAAA
AAGAAGAACCAGGCGAAGAAAAGAATCTTGAAGACGTAAGCACTGACGACAACAATGAAAAGAAGAAGAT
AAGGTCGGTGATTGTGAAAGAGACATAGAGGACACATGTAAGGTGGAAAATGTAAGGGCGGAAAGTAACC
TTATCACAAAGGAATCTTATCCCCCACTACTTATCCTTTTATATTTTTCCGTGTCATTTTTGCCCTTGAG
TTTTCCTATATAAGGAACCAAGTTCGGCATTTGTGAAAACAAGAAAAAATTTGGTGTAAGCTATTTTCTT
TGAAGTACTGAGGATACAACTTCAGAGAAATTTGTAAGTTTGTGATCCGCAAACAAAAATGGTGAGCAAG
GGCGAGGAGGATAACATGGCCATCATCAAGGAGTTCATGCGCTTCAAGGTGCACATGGAGGGCTCCGTGA
ACGGCCACGAGTTCGAGATCGAGGGCGAGGGCGAGGGCCGCCCCTACGAGGGCACCCAGACCGCCAAGCT
GAAGGTGACCAAGGGTGGCCCCCTGCCCTTCGCCTGGGACATCCTGTCCCCTCAGTTCATGTACGGCTCC
AAGGCCTACGTGAAGCACCCCGCCGACATCCCCGACTACTTGAAGCTGTCCTTCCCCGAGGGCTTCAAGT
GGGAGCGCGTGATGAACTTCGAGGACGGCGGCGTGGTGACCGTGACCCAGGACTCCTCCCTGCAGGACGG
CGAGTTCATCTACAAGGTGAAGCTGCGCGGCACCAACTTCCCCTCCGACGGCCCCGTAATGCAGAAGAAG
ACCATGGGCTGGGAGGCCTCCTCCGAGCGGATGTACCCCGAGGACGGCGCCCTGAAGGGCGAGATCAAGC
AGAGGCTGAAGCTGAAGGACGGCGGCCACTACGACGCTGAGGTCAAGACCACCTACAAGGCCAAGAAGCC
CGTGCAGCTGCCCGGCGCCTACAACGTCAACATCAAGTTGGACATCACCTCCCACAACGAGGACTACACC
ATCGTGGAACAGTACGAACGCGCCGAGGGCCGCCACTCCACCGGCGGCATGGACGAGCTGTACAAGTGAG
ATGTGCAGATCGTTCAAACATTTGGCAATAAAGTTTCTTAAGATTGAATCCTGTTGCCGGTCTTGCGATG
ATTATCATATAATTTCTGTTGAATTACGTTAAGCATGTAATAATTAACATGTAATGCATGACGTTATTTA
TGAGATGGGTTTTTATGATTAGAGTCCCGCAATTATACATTTAATACGCGATAGAAAACAAAATATAGCG
CGCAAACTAGGATAAATTATCGCGCGCGGTGTCATCTATGTTACTAGATCCGATGATAAGCTGTCAAACA
TGAGGGACACGAAGTGGTTTAAACTATCAGTGTTTGACAGGATATATTGGCGGGTAAACCTAAGAGAAAA
GAGCGTTTATTAGAATAATCGGATATTTAAAAGGGCGTGAAAAGGTTTATCCGTTCGTCCATTTGTATGT
GCCAACCACAGGAACCGTAAAAAGGCCGCGTTGCTGGCGTTTTTCCATAGGCTCCGCCCCCCTGACGAGC
ATCACAAAAATCGACGCTCAAGTCAGAGGTGGCGAAACCCGACAGGACTATAAAGATACCAGGCGTTTCC
CCCTGGAAGCTCCCTCGTGCGCTCTCCTGTTCCGACCCTGCCGCTTACCGGATACCTGTCCGCCTTTCTC
CCTTCGGGAAGCGTGGCGCTTTCTCATAGCTCACGCTGTAGGTATCTCAGTTCGGTGTAGGTCGTTCGCT
CCAAGCTGGGCTGTGTGCACGAACCCCCCGTTCAGCCCGACCGCTGCGCCTTATCCGGTAACTATCGTCT
TGAGTCCAACCCGGTAAGACACGACTTATCGCCACTGGCAGCAGCCACTGGTAACAGGATTAGCAGAGCG
AGGTATGTAGGCGGTGCTACAGAGTTCTTGAAGTGGTGGCCTAACTACGGCTACACTAGAAGGACAGTAT
TTGGTATCTGCGCTCTGCTGAAGCCAGTTACCTTCGGAAAAAGAGTTGGTAGCTCTTGATCCGGCAAACA
AACCACCGCTGGTAGCGGTGGTTTTTTTGTTTGCAAGCAGCAGATTACGCGCAGAAAAAAAGGATCTCAA
GAAGATCCTTTGATCTTTTCTACGGGGTCTGACGCTCAGTGGAACGAAAACTCACGTTAAGGGATTTTGG
TCATGAGATTATCAAAAAGGATCTTCACCTAGATCCTTTTAAATTAAAAATGAAGTTTTAAATCAATCTA
AAGTATATATGAGTAAACTTGGTCTGACAGCTAAAACAATTCATCCAGTAAAATATAATCGAATATTATG
CGCACCCGTGGCCAGGACCCAACGCTGCCCGAGATGCGCCGCGTGCGGCTGCTGGAGATGGCGGACGCGA
TGGATATGTTCTGCCAAGGGTTGGTTTGCGCATTCACAGTTCTCCGCAAGAATTGATTGGCTCCAATTCT
TGGAGTGGTGAATCCGTTAGCGAGGTGCCGCCGGCTTCCATTCAGGTCGAGGTGGCCCGGCTCCATGCAC
CGCGACGCAACGCGGGGAGGCAGACAAGGTATAGGGCGGCGCCTACAATCCATGCCAACCCGTTCCATGT
GCTCGCCGAGGCGGCATAAATCGCCGTGACGATCAGCGGTCCAATGATCGAAGTTAGGCTGGTAAGAGCC
GCGAGCGATCCTTGAAGCTGTCCCTGATGGTCGTCATCTACCTGCCTGGACAGCATGGCCTGCAACGCGG
GCATCCCGATGCCGCCGGAAGCGAGAAGAATCATAATGGGGAAGGCCATCCAGCCTCGCGTCGCGAACGC
C
Features (pLannotate 1.2.2; 36 found; start..end, strand, type, name):
    929..957     -  promoter       tet promoter: E. coli promoter for tetracycline efflux protein gene
    984..1044    -  rep_origin     oriV (fragment): incP origin of replication
   1250..1444    -  rep_origin     pVS1 oriV: origin of replication for the Pseudomonas plasmid pVS1 (Heeb et al., 2000)
   1510..2583    -  CDS            pVS1 RepA: replication protein from the Pseudomonas plasmid pVS1 (Heeb et al., 2000)
   3012..3641    -  CDS            pVS1 StaA: stability protein from the Pseudomonas plasmid pVS1 (Heeb et al., 2000)
   3905..3929    +  misc_feature   LB T-DNA repeat: left border repeat from nopaline C58 T-DNA
   4953..5170    +  CDS            GAL4 DNA binding domain (fragment): DNA binding domain of the GAL4 transcriptional activator; Saccharomyces cerevisiae GAL4 (truncated)
   5181..5414    +  CDS            VP16 AD: transcriptional activation domain of herpes simplex virus protein VP16 (Triezenberg et al., 1988; Cousens et al., 1989); UL48
   5421..6251    +  CDS            Nr3c1 (fragment): GCR_RAT - Also known as Grl. Experimental evidence at protein level: Swiss-Prot protein existence level 1. [Isoform A]: Has transcriptional activation and repression activity. Mediates glucocorticoid-induced apoptosis. Promotes accurate chromosome segregation during mitosis. May act as a tumor suppressor. May play a negative role in adipogenesis through the regulation of lipolytic and antilipogenic gene expression. From Rattus norvegicus (Rat).
   6281..6577    +  terminator     E9 terminator (fragment): terminator and polyadenylation signal from the pea rbcS-E9 gene
   6706..6764    +  terminator     E9 terminator (fragment): terminator and polyadenylation signal from the pea rbcS-E9 gene
   6839..6857    -  misc_feature   MCS (fragment): pUC18/19 multiple cloning site
   6857..6874    +  protein_bind   UAS (fragment): upstream activating sequence mediating Gal4-dependent induction Gal4
   6875..6892    +  protein_bind   UAS (fragment): upstream activating sequence mediating Gal4-dependent induction Gal4
   6893..6911    +  protein_bind   UAS (fragment): upstream activating sequence mediating Gal4-dependent induction Gal4
   6924..6941    +  protein_bind   UAS (fragment): upstream activating sequence mediating Gal4-dependent induction Gal4
   6942..6959    +  protein_bind   UAS (fragment): upstream activating sequence mediating Gal4-dependent induction Gal4
   6960..6978    +  protein_bind   UAS (fragment): upstream activating sequence mediating Gal4-dependent induction Gal4
   6976..7001    +  misc_feature   MCS (fragment): pUC18/19 multiple cloning site
   7025..7071    +  promoter       minimal CaMV 35S promoter: minimal 35S promoter from cauliflower mosaic virus
   7115..7239    +  protein_bind   attR1: mutant version of attR; recombination site for the Gateway® LR reaction LR Clonase™
   7264..7294    +  promoter       lac UV5 promoter: E. coli lac promoter with an "up" mutation
   7318..7347    +  promoter       cat promoter (fragment): promoter of the E. coli cat gene encoding chloramphenicol acetyltransferase
   7348..8007    +  CDS            CmR: chloramphenicol acetyltransferase; cat; confers resistance to chloramphenicol
   8186..8344    +  CDS            ccdA (fragment): CCDA_ECO57 - Also known as H, letA. Experimental evidence at protein level: Swiss-Prot protein existence level 1. Antitoxin component of a type II toxin-antitoxin (TA) system which inhibits the post-segregational killing (PSK) of plasmid-free cells, also referred to as a plasmid addiction system. Binds to and blocks the activity of CcdB; will also remove bound CcdB protein from the CcdB-GyrA complex by forming a CcdA-CcdB complex, a process termed rejuvenation. Functions as a transcriptional corepressor for the ccdAB operon, repression also requires CcdB (By similarity). From Escherichia coli
   8349..8651    +  CDS            ccdB: CCDB_ECOLI - Also known as G, letB, letD. Experimental evidence at protein level: Swiss-Prot protein existence level 1. Toxic component of a type II toxin-antitoxin (TA) system, functioning in plasmid maintainence. Responsible for the post- segregational killing (PSK) of plasmid-free cells, also referred to as a plasmid addiction system. Half-life of over 2 hours. Cell killing by CcdB is accompanied by filamentation, defects in chromosome and plasmid segregation, defects in cell division, formation of anucleate cells, decreased DNA synthesis and plasmid loss. Interferes with the activity of DN
   8695..8819    -  protein_bind   attR2: mutant version of attR; recombination site for the Gateway® LR reaction LR Clonase™
   8827..9546    +  CDS            EGFP: the original enhanced GFP (Yang et al., 1996) mammalian codon-optimized
   9557..9811    +  terminator     E9 terminator (fragment): terminator and polyadenylation signal from the pea rbcS-E9 gene
   9806..10105   +  CDS            IBMP_CSVMV (fragment): Protein inferred from homology: Swiss-Prot protein existence level 3. Enhances the translation of downstream ORFs on polycistronic mRNAs derived from cassava vein mosaic virus. From Cassava vein mosaic virus (CsVMV).
  10349..11056   +  CDS            mCherry: mCherry is a basic (constitutively fluorescent) red fluorescent protein published in 2004, derived from Discosoma sp.. It is reported to be a very rapidly-maturing monomer with low acid sensitivity.
  11068..11320   +  terminator     NOS terminator: nopaline synthase terminator and poly(A) signal
  11375..11399   +  misc_feature   RB T-DNA repeat: right border repeat from nopaline C58 T-DNA
  11522..12110   -  rep_origin     ori: high-copy-number ColE1/pMB1/pBR322/pUC origin of replication
  12281..12309   -  CDS            KanR (fragment): aminoglycoside phosphotransferase; aphA-3; confers resistance to kanamycin
  12502..881     -  CDS            TcR (across the origin): tetracycline efflux protein; tet; confers resistance to tetracycline
