[The description below was written by a language model from this plasmid's Addgene catalogue record and pLannotate feature annotations shown in this document.]
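Description:
DEXsynth:ccdb-eGFP + mcherry is a Gateway destination vector built on the pICH75322 backbone and organised as a plant binary (T-DNA) plasmid of about 12.8 kb. Outside the T-DNA borders it carries a high-copy ColE1/pUC-type origin for E. coli and the pVS1 origin with RepA and StaA, elements normally used for replication and stable maintenance in Agrobacterium. A tetracycline efflux gene provides backbone selection; only a short remnant of a kanamycin resistance gene is annotated. Chloramphenicol resistance comes from the CmR gene inside the Gateway cassette. Because that cassette also encodes the CcdB gyrase toxin, the empty vector is propagated in a ccdB-tolerant strain.

Between the nopaline-type left and right borders lie three units. The first encodes a chimeric GAL4 DNA-binding domain–VP16 activation domain–rat glucocorticoid receptor fragment (a GVG-type activator) followed by a pea rbcS-E9 terminator; the promoter driving it is not annotated. The second is the responder: six GAL4 UAS repeats and a minimal CaMV 35S promoter upstream of attR1–CmR–ccdB–attR2, followed by EGFP and an E9 terminator. An LR reaction replaces the CmR/ccdB cassette with a gene of interest, which is intended to read in frame into a C-terminal eGFP fusion. Dexamethasone binding to the receptor domain activates the chimeric factor, which switches on the UAS promoter. The third unit expresses mCherry with a NOS terminator, preceded by cassava vein mosaic virus-derived sequence that probably supplies its promoter, giving a constitutive red marker for transformed tissue. The record does not name a target plant species. The depositor notes that the full sequence is provided for reference only.
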