Addgene plasmid #233312: DEXsynth:ccdb-eGFP + mcherry
Purpose: GATEWAY compatible vector with a dexamethasone (DEX)-inducible promoter driving in frame epitope fusion of eGFP paired with ccdb selection toxin and mCherry marker
Depositing lab: Thomas Baum. Depositing organization: Iowa State University.
Backbone
  Vector backbone: pICH75322
  Vector type: Gateway destination
Growth in bacteria
  Bacterial resistance: Chloramphenicol and Tetracycline, 25 & 10 μg/mL
  Growth temperature: 37°C
  Growth strain: ccdB Survival
  Copy number: High Copy
Gene/Insert
  Gene/Insert name: DEXsynth:ccdb-eGFP + mcherry
  Species: Other
  Tag / fusion protein: eGFP (C terminal on insert)
  Cloning method: Gateway Cloning
Terms and licenses: Academic/Nonprofit Terms; Industry Terms: Not Available to Industry
Depositor comments: This plasmid contains the Gateway technology from Invitrogen; Invitrogen requires purchasing of Gateway Clonase for carrying out the Gateway recombinational cloning reaction http://www.invitrogen.comPlease note that the full plasmid sequence is provided as a reference only, and may not match the exact sequence of the plasmid.
How to cite: DEXsynth:ccdb-eGFP + mcherry was a gift from Thomas Baum (Addgene plasmid # 233312 ; http://n2t.net/addgene:233312 ; RRID:Addgene_233312)
